>Addgene plasmid #179554 | GCN5 FL-dCas9-p300 core | addgene full sequence | sequence record 354754 | Addgene NGS Result
CATTTTCTCCTCCTTGTATAAATCCTGGTTGCTGTCTCTTTATGAGGAGTTGTGGCCCGTTGTCAGGCAA
CGTGGCGTGGTGTGCACTGTGTTTGCTGACGCAACCCCCACTGGTTGGGGCATTGCCACCACCTGTCAGC
TCCTTTCCGGGACTTTCGCTTTCCCCCTCCCTATTGCCACGGCGGAACTCATCGCCGCCTGCCTTGCCCG
CTGCTGGACAGGGGCTCGGCTGTTGGGCACTGACAATTCCGTGGTGTTGTCGGGGAAATCATCGTCCTTT
CCTTGGCTGCTCGCCTGTGTTGCCACCTGGATTCTGCGCGGGACGTCCTTCTGCTACGTCCCTTCGGCCC
TCAATCCAGCGGACCTTCCTTCCCGCGGCCTGCTGCCGGCTCTGCGGCCTCTTCCGCGTCTTCGCCTTCG
CCCTCAGACGAGTCGGATCTCCCTTTGGGCCGCCTCCCCGCGTCGACTTTAAGACCAATGACTTACAAGG
CAGCTGTAGATCTTAGCCACTTTTTAAAAGAAAAGGGGGGACTGGAAGGGCTAATTCACTCCCAACGAAG
ACAAGATCTGCTTTTTGCTTGTACTGGGTCTCTCTGGTTAGACCAGATCTGAGCCTGGGAGCTCTCTGGC
TAACTAGGGAACCCACTGCTTAAGCCTCAATAAAGCTTGCCTTGAGTGCTTCAAGTAGTGTGTGCCCGTC
TGTTGTGTGACTCTGGTAACTAGAGATCCCTCAGACCCTTTTAGTCAGTGTGGAAAATCTCTAGCAGGGC
CCGTTTAAACCCGCTGATCAGCCTCGACTGTGCCTTCTAGTTGCCAGCCATCTGTTGTTTGCCCCTCCCC
CGTGCCTTCCTTGACCCTGGAAGGTGCCACTCCCACTGTCCTTTCCTAATAAAATGAGGAAATTGCATCG
CATTGTCTGAGTAGGTGTCATTCTATTCTGGGGGGTGGGGTGGGGCAGGACAGCAAGGGGGAGGATTGGG
AAGACAATAGCAGGCATGCTGGGGATGCGGTGGGCTCTATGGCTTCTGAGGCGGAAAGAACCAGCTGGGG
CTCTAGGGGGTATCCCC
[124 nt withheld, positions 1068-1191]
C
[91 nt withheld, positions 1193-1283]
A
[49 nt withheld, positions 1285-1333]
CCTTTGACGTTGGAGTCCACGTTCTTT
[37 nt withheld, positions 1361-1397]
ACCCTATCTCGGTCTATTCTTTTGATTTATAAGGGATTTTGCCGATTTCGGCCTATTGGTTAAAAAATGA
GCTGATTTAACAAAAATTTAACGCGAATTAATTCTGTGGAATGTGTGTCAGTTAGGGTGTGGAAAGTCCC
CAGGCTCCCCAGCAGGCAGAAGTATGCAAAGCATGCATCTCAATTAGTCAGCAACCAGGTGTGGAAAGTC
CCCAGGCTCCCCAGCAGGCAGAAGTATGCAAAGCATGCATCTCAATTAGTCAGCAACCATAGTCCCGCCC
CTAACTCCGCCCATCCCGCCCCTAACTCCGCCCAGTTCCGCCCATTCTCCGCCCCATGGCTGACTAATTT
TTTTTATTTATGCAGAGGCCGAGGCCGCCTCTGCCTCTGAGCTATTCCAGAAGTAGTGAGGAGGCTTTTT
TGGAGGCCTAGGCTTTTGCAAAAAGCTCCCGGGAGCTTGTATATCCATTTTCGGATCTGATCAGCACGTG
TTGACAATTAATCATCGGCATAGTATATCGGCATAGTATAATACGACAAGGTGAGGAACTAAACCATGGC
CAAGTTGACCAGTGCCGTTCCGGTGCTCACCGCGCGCGACGTCGCCGGAGCGGTCGAGTTCTGGACCGAC
CGGCTCGGGTTCTCCCGGGACTTCGTGGAGGACGACTTCGCCGGTGTGGTCCGGGACGACGTGACCCTGT
TCATCAGCGCGGTCCAGGACCAGGTGGTGCCGGACAACACCCTGGCCTGGGTGTGGGTGCGCGGCCTGGA
CGAGCTGTACGCCGAGTGGTCGGAGGTCGTGTCCACGAACTTCCGGGACGCCTCCGGGCCGGCCATGACC
GAGATCGGCGAGCAGCCGTGGGGGCGGGAGTTCGCCCTGCGCGACCCGGCCGGCAACTGCGTGCACTTCG
TGGCCGAGGAGCAGGACTGACACGTGCTACGAGATTTCGATTCCACCGCCGCCTTCTATGAAAGGTTGGG
CTTCGGAATCGTTTTCCGGGACGCCGGCTGGATGATCCTCCAGCGCGGGGATCTCATGCTGGAGTTCTTC
GCCCACCCCAACTTGTTTATTGCAGCTTATAATGGTTACAAATAAAGCAATAGCATCACAAATTTCACAA
ATAAAGCATTTTTTTCACTGCATTCTAGTTGTGGTTTGTCCAAACTCATCAATGTATCTTATCATGTCTG
TATACCGTCGACCTCTAGCTAGAGCTTGGCGTAATCATGGTCATAGCTGTTTCCTGTGTGAAATTGTTAT
CCGCTCACAATTCCACACAACATACGAGCCGGAAGCATAAAGTGTAAAGCCTGGGGTGCCTAATGAGTGA
GCTAACTCACATTAATTGCGTTGCGCTCACTGCCCGCTTTCCAGTCGGGAAACCTGTCGTGCCAGCTGCA
TTAATGAATCGGCCAACGCGCGGGGAGAGGCGGTTTGCGTATTGGGCGCTCTTCCGCTTCCTCGCTCACT
GACTCGCTGCGCTCGGTCGTTCGGCTGCGGCGAGCGGTATCAGCTCACTCAAAGGCGGTAATACGGTTAT
CCACAGAATCAGGGGATAACGCAGGAAAGAACATGTGAGCAAAAGGCCAGCAAAAGGCCAGGAACCGTAA
AAAGGCCGCGTTGCTGGCGTTTTTCCATAGGCTCCGCCCCCCTGACGAGCATCACAAAAATCGACGCTCA
AGTCAGAGGTGGCGAAACCCGACAGGACTATAAAGATACCAGGCGTTTCCCCCTGGAAGCTCCCTCGTGC
GCTCTCCTGTTCCGACCCTGCCGCTTACCGGATACCTGTCCGCCTTTCTCCCTTCGGGAAGCGTGGCGCT
TTCTCATAGCTCACGCTGTAGGTATCTCAGTTCGGTGTAGGTCGTTCGCTCCAAGCTGGGCTGTGTGCAC
GAACCCCCCGTTCAGCCCGACCGCTGCGCCTTATCCGGTAACTATCGTCTTGAGTCCAACCCGGTAAGAC
ACGACTTATCGCCACTGGCAGCAGCCACTGGTAACAGGATTAGCAGAGCGAGGTATGTAGGCGGTGCTAC
AGAGTTCTTGAAGTGGTGGCCTAACTACGGCTACACTAGAAGAACAGTATTTGGTATCTGCGCTCTGCTG
AAGCCAGTTACCTTCGGAAAAAGAGTTGGTAGCTCTTGATCCGGCAAACAAACCACCGCTGGTAGCGGTG
GTTTTTTTGTTTGCAAGCAGCAGATTACGCGCAGAAAAAAAGGATCTCAAGAAGATCCTTTGATCTTTTC
TACGGGGTCTGACGCTCAGTGGAACGAAAACTCACGTTAAGGGATTTTGGTCATGAGATTATCAAAAAGG
ATCTTCACCTAGATCCTTTTAAATTAAAAATGAAGTTTTAAATCAATCTAAAGTATATATGAGTAAACTT
GGTCTGACAGTTACCAATGCTTAATCAGTGAGGCACCTATCTCAGCGATCTGTCTATTTCGTTCATCCAT
AGTTGCCTGACTCCCCGTCGTGTAGATAACTACGATACGGGAGGGCTTACCATCTGGCCCCAGTGCTGCA
ATGATACCGCGAGACCCACGCTCACCGGCTCCAGATTTATCAGCAATAAACCAGCCAGCCGGAAGGGCCG
AGCGCAGAAGTGGTCCTGCAACTTTATCCGCCTCCATCCAGTCTATTAATTGTTGCCGGGAAGCTAGAGT
AAGTAGTTCGCCAGTTAATAGTTTGCGCAACGTTGTTGCCATTGCTACAGGCATCGTGGTGTCACGCTCG
TCGTTTGGTATGGCTTCATTCAGCTCCGGTTCCCAACGATCAAGGCGAGTTACATGATCCCCCATGTTGT
GCAAAAAAGCGGTTAGCTCCTTCGGTCCTCCGATCGTTGTCAGAAGTAAGTTGGCCGCAGTGTTATCACT
CATGGTTATGGCAGCACTGCATAATTCTCTTACTGTCATGCCATCCGTAAGATGCTTTTCTGTGACTGGT
GAGTACTCAACCAAGTCATTCTGAGAATAGTGTATGCGGCGACCGAGTTGCTCTTGCCCGGCGTCAATAC
GGGATAATACCGCGCCACATAGCAGAACTTTAAAAGTGCTCATCATTGGAAAACGTTCTTCGGGGCGAAA
ACTCTCAAGGATCTTACCGCTGTTGAGATCCAGTTCGATGTAACCCACTCGTGCACCCAACTGATCTTCA
GCATCTTTTACTTTCACCAGCGTTTCTGGGTGAGCAAAAACAGGAAGGCAAAATGCCGCAAAAAAGGGAA
TAAGGGCGACACGGAAATGTTGAATACTCATACTCTTCCTTTTTCAATATTATTGAAGCATTTATCAGGG
TTATTGTCTCATGAGCGGATACATATTTGAATGTATTTAGAAAAATAAACAAATAGGGGTTCCGCGCACA
TTTCCCCGAAAAGTGCCACCTGACGTCGACGGATCGGGAGATCTCCCGATCCCCTATGGTGCACTCTCAG
TACAATCTGCTCTGATGCCGCATAGTTAAGCCAGTATCTGCTCCCTGCTTGTGTGTTGGAGGTCGCTGAG
TAGTGCGCGAGCAAAATTTAAGCTACAACAAGGCAAGGCTTGACCGACAATTGCATGAAGAATCTGCTTA
GGGTTAGGCGTTTTGCGCTGCTTCGCGATGTACGGGCCAGATATACGCGTTGACATTGATTATTGACTAG
TTATTAATAGTAATCAATTACGGGGTCATTAGTTCATAGCCCATATATGGAGTTCCGCGTTACATAACTT
ACGGTAAATGGCCCGCCTGGCTGACCGCCCAACGACCCCCGCCCATTGACGTCAATAATGACGTATGTTC
CCATAGTAACGCCAATAGGGACTTTCCATTGACGTCAATGGGTGGAGTATTTACGGTAAACTGCCCACTT
GGCAGTACATCAAGTGTATCATATGCCAAGTACGCCCCCTATTGACGTCAATGACGGTAAATGGCCCGCC
TGGCATTATGCCCAGTACATGACCTTATGGGACTTTCCTACTTGGCAGTACATCTACGTATTAGTCATCG
CTATTACCATGGTGATGCGGTTTTGGCAGTACATCAATGGGCGTGGATAGCGGTTTGACTCACGGGGATT
TCCAAGTCTCCACCCCATTGACGTCAATGGGAGTTTGTTTTGGCACCAAAATCAACGGGACTTTCCAAAA
TGTCGTAACAACTCCGCCCCATTGACGCAAATGGGCGGTAGGCGTGTACGGTGGGAGGTCTATATAAGCA
GCGCGTTTTGCCTGTACTGGGTCTCTCTGGTTAGACCAGATCTGAGCCTGGGAGCTCTCTGGCTAACTAG
GGAACCCACTGCTTAAGCCTCAATAAAGCTTGCCTTGAGTGCTTCAAGTAGTGTGTGCCCGTCTGTTGTG
TGACTCTGGTAACTAGAGATCCCTCAGACCCTTTTAGTCAGTGTGGAAAATCTCTAGCAGTGGCGCCCGA
ACAGGGACTTGAAAGCGAAAGGGAAACCAGAGGAGCTCTCTCGACGCAGGACTCGGCTTGCTGAAGCGCG
CACGGCAAGAGGCGAGGGGCGGCGACTGGTGAGTACGCCAAAAATTTTGACTAGCGGAGGCTAGAAGGAG
AGAGATGGGTGCGAGAGCGTCAGTATTAAGCGGGGGAGAATTAGATCGCGATGGGAAAAAATTCGGTTAA
GGCCAGGGGGAAAGAAAAAATATAAATTAAAACATATAGTATGGGCAAGCAGGGAGCTAGAACGATTCGC
AGTTAATCCTGGCCTGTTAGAAACATCAGAAGGCTGTAGACAAATACTGGGACAGCTACAACCATCCCTT
CAGACAGGATCAGAAGAACTTAGATCATTATATAATACAGTAGCAACCCTCTATTGTGTGCATCAAAGGA
TAGAGATAAAAGACACCAAGGAAGCTTTAGACAAGATAGAGGAAGAGCAAAACAAAAGTAAGACCACCGC
ACAGCAAGCGGCCGCTGATCTTCAGACCTGGAGGAGGAGATATGAGGGACAATTGGAGAAGTGAATTATA
TAAATATAAAGTAGTAAAAATTGAACCATTAGGAGTAGCACCCACCAAGGCAAAGAGAAGAGTGGTGCAG
AGAGAAAAAAGAGCAGTGGGAATAGGAGCTTTGTTCCTTGGGTTCTTGGGAGCAGCAGGAAGCACTATGG
GCGCAGCGTCAATGACGCTGACGGTACAGGCCAGACAATTATTGTCTGGTATAGTGCAGCAGCAGAACAA
TTTGCTGAGGGCTATTGAGGCGCAACAGCATCTGTTGCAACTCACAGTCTGGGGCATCAAGCAGCTCCAG
GCAAGAATCCTGGCTGTGGAAAGATACCTAAAGGATCAACAGCTCCTGGGGATTTGGGGTTGCTCTGGAA
AACTCATTTGCACCACTGCTGTGCCTTGGAATGCTAGTTGGAGTAATAAATCTCTGGAACAGATTTGGAA
TCACACGACCTGGATGGAGTGGGACAGAGAAATTAACAATTACACAAGCTTAATACACTCCTTAATTGAA
GAATCGCAAAACCAGCAAGAAAAGAATGAACAAGAATTATTGGAATTAGATAAATGGGCAAGTTTGTGGA
ATTGGTTTAACATAACAAATTGGCTGTGGTATATAAAATTATTCATAATGATAGTAGGAGGCTTGGTAGG
TTTAAGAATAGTTTTTGCTGTACTTTCTATAGTGAATAGAGTTAGGCAGGGATATTCACCATTATCGTTT
CAGACCCACCTCCCAACCCCGAGGGGACCCGACAGGCCCGAAGGAATAGAAGAAGAAGGTGGAGAGAGAG
ACAGAGACAGATCCATTCGATTAGTGAACGGATCGGCACTGCGTGCGCCAATTCTGCAGACAAATGGCAG
TATTCATCCACAATTTTAAAAGAAAAGGGGGGATTGGGGGGTACAGTGCAGGGGAAAGAATAGTAGACAT
AATAGCAACAGACATACAAACTAAAGAATTACAAAAACAAATTACAAAAATTCAAAATTTTCGGGTTTAT
TACAGGGACAGCAGAGATCCAGTTTGGTTAATTAAGGTACCGATATCACTAGTGTTCCATTAACTGCGCT
AAAAATAATTTTTAAATCTTTTTTAGCTTCTTGCTCTTTTTTGTACGTCTCTGTTTTAGAGCTAGAAATA
GCAAGTTAAAATAAGGCTAGTCCGTTATCAACTTGAAAAAGTGGCACCGAGTCGGTGCTTTTTTGAATTC
GCTAGCTAGGTCTTGAAAGGAGTGGGAATTGGCTCCGGTGCCCGTCAGTGGGCAGAGCGCACATCGCCCA
CAGTCCCCGAGAAGTTGGGGGGAGGGGTCGGCAATTGATCCGGTGCCTAGAGAAGGTGGCGCGGGGTAAA
CTGGGAAAGTGATGTCGTGTACTGGCTCCGCCTTTTTCCCGAGGGTGGGGGAGAACCGTATATAAGTGCA
GTAGTCGCCGTGAACGTTCTTTTTCGCAACGGGTTTGCCGCCAGAACACAGGACCGGTTCTAGAGCGCCA
CCATGGCGGAACCTTCCCAGGCCCCGACCCCGGCCCCGGCTGCGCAGCCCCGGCCCCTTCAGTCCCCAGC
CCCTGCCCCAACTCCGACTCCTGCACCCAGCCCGGCTTCAGCCCCGATTCCGACTCCCACCCCGGCACCA
GCCCCTGCCCCAGCTGCAGCCCCAGCCGGCAGCACAGGGACTGGGGGGCCCGGGGTAGGAAGTGGGGGGG
CCGGGAGCGGGGGGGATCCGGCTCGACCTGGCCTGAGCCAGCAGCAGCGCGCCAGTCAGAGGAAGGCGCA
AGTCCGGGGGCTGCCGCGCGCCAAGAAGCTTGAGAAGCTAGGGGTCTTCTCGGCTTGCAAGGCCAATGAA
ACCTGTAAGTGTAATGGCTGGAAAAACCCCAAGCCCCCCACTGCACCCCGCATGGATCTGCAGCAGCCAG
CTGCCAACCTGAGTGAGCTGTGCCGCAGTTGTGAGCACCCCTTGGCTGACCACGTATCCCACTTGGAGAA
TGTGTCAGAGGATGAGATAAACCGACTGCTGGGGATGGTGGTGGATGTGGAGAATCTCTTCATGTCTGTT
CACAAGGAAGAGGACACAGACACCAAGCAGGTCTATTTCTACCTCTTCAAGCTACTGCGGAAATGCATCC
TGCAGATGACCCGGCCTGTGGTGGAGGGGTCCCTGGGCAGCCCTCCATTTGAGAAACCTAATATTGAGCA
GGGTGTGCTGAACTTTGTGCAGTACAAGTTTAGTCACCTGGCTCCCCGGGAGCGGCAGACGATGTTCGAG
CTCTCAAAGATGTTCTTGCTCTGCCTTAACTACTGGAAGCTTGAGACACCTGCCCAGTTTCGGCAGAGGT
CTCAGGCTGAGGACGTGGCTACCTACAAGGTCAATTACACCAGATGGCTCTGTTACTGCCACGTGCCCCA
GAGCTGTGATAGCCTCCCCCGCTACGAAACCACTCATGTCTTTGGGCGAAGCCTTCTCCGGTCCATTTTC
ACCGTTACCCGCCGGCAGCTGCTGGAAAAGTTCCGAGTGGAGAAGGACAAATTGGTGCCCGAGAAGAGGA
CCCTCATCCTCACTCACTTCCCCAAATTCCTGTCCATGCTGGAGGAGGAGATCTATGGGGCAAACTCTCC
AATCTGGGAGTCAGGCTTCACCATGCCACCCTCAGAGGGGACACAGCTGGTTCCCCGGCCAGCTTCAGTC
AGTGCAGCGGTTGTTCCCAGCACCCCCATCTTCAGCCCCAGCATGGGTGGGGGCAGCAACAGCTCCCTGA
GTCTGGATTCTGCAGGGGCCGAGCCTATGCCAGGCGAGAAGAGGACGCTCCCAGAGAACCTGACCCTGGA
GGATGCCAAGCGGCTCCGTGTGATGGGTGACATCCCCATGGAGCTGGTCAATGAGGTCATGCTGACCATC
ACTGACCCTGCTGCCATGCTGGGGCCTGAGACGAGCCTGCTTTCGGCCAATGCGGCCCGGGATGAGACAG
CCCGCCTGGAGGAGCGCCGCGGCATCATCGAGTTCCATGTCATCGGCAACTCACTGACGCCCAAGGCCAA
CCGGCGGGTGTTGCTGTGGCTCGTGGGGCTGCAGAATGTCTTTTCCCACCAGCTGCCGCGCATGCCTAAG
GAGTATATCGCCCGCCTCGTCTTTGACCCGAAGCACAAGACTCTGGCCTTGATCAAGGATGGGCGGGTCA
TCGGTGGCATCTGCTTCCGCATGTTTCCCACCCAGGGCTTCACGGAGATTGTCTTCTGTGCTGTCACCTC
GAATGAGCAGGTCAAGGGTTATGGGACCCACCTGATGAACCACCTGAAGGAGTATCACATCAAGCACAAC
ATTCTCTACTTCCTCACCTACGCCGACGAGTACGCCATCGGCTACTTCAAAAAGCAGGGTTTCTCCAAGG
ACATCAAGGTGCCCAAGAGCCGCTACCTGGGCTACATCAAGGACTACGAGGGAGCGACGCTGATGGAGTG
TGAGCTGAATCCCCGCATCCCCTACACGGAGCTGTCCCACATCATCAAGAAGCAGAAAGAGATCATCAAG
AAGCTGATTGAGCGCAAACAGGCCCAGATCCGCAAGGTCTACCCGGGGCTCAGCTGCTTCAAGGAGGGCG
TGAGGCAGATCCCTGTGGAGAGCGTTCCTGGCATTCGAGAGACAGGCTGGAAGCCATTGGGGAAGGAGAA
GGGGAAGGAGCTGAAGGACCCCGACCAGCTCTACACAACCCTCAAAAACCTGCTGGCCCAAATCAAGTCT
CACCCCAGTGCCTGGCCCTTCATGGAGCCTGTGAAGAAGTCGGAGGCCCCTGACTACTACGAGGTCATCC
GCTTCCCCATTGACCTGAAGACCATGACTGAGCGGCTGCGAAGCCGCTACTACGTGACCCGGAAGCTCTT
TGTGGCCGACCTGCAGCGGGTCATCGCCAACTGTCGCGAGTACAACCCCCCGGACAGCGAGTACTGCCGC
TGTGCCAGCGCCCTGGAGAAGTTCTTCTACTTCAAGCTCAAGGAGGGAGGCCTCATTGACAAGGGATCCC
CCAAGAAGAAGAGGAAGGTGGGATCCAGCGCTGCCACCATGGACAAGAAGTACAGCATCGGCCTGGCCAT
CGGCACCAACTCTGTGGGCTGGGCCGTGATCACCGACGAGTACAAGGTGCCCAGCAAGAAATTCAAGGTG
CTGGGCAACACCGACCGGCACAGCATCAAGAAGAACCTGATCGGAGCCCTGCTGTTCGACAGCGGCGAAA
CAGCCGAGGCCACCCGGCTGAAGAGAACCGCCAGAAGAAGATACACCAGACGGAAGAACCGGATCTGCTA
TCTGCAAGAGATCTTCAGCAACGAGATGGCCAAGGTGGACGACAGCTTCTTCCACAGACTGGAAGAGTCC
TTCCTGGTGGAAGAGGATAAGAAGCACGAGCGGCACCCCATCTTCGGCAACATCGTGGACGAGGTGGCCT
ACCACGAGAAGTACCCCACCATCTACCACCTGAGAAAGAAACTGGTGGACAGCACCGACAAGGCCGACCT
GCGGCTGATCTATCTGGCCCTGGCCCACATGATCAAGTTCCGGGGCCACTTCCTGATCGAGGGCGACCTG
AACCCCGACAACAGCGACGTGGACAAGCTGTTCATCCAGCTGGTGCAGACCTACAACCAGCTGTTCGAGG
AAAACCCCATCAACGCCAGCGGCGTGGACGCCAAGGCCATCCTGTCTGCCAGACTGAGCAAGAGCAGACG
GCTGGAAAATCTGATCGCCCAGCTGCCCGGCGAGAAGAAGAATGGCCTGTTCGGAAACCTGATTGCCCTG
AGCCTGGGCCTGACCCCCAACTTCAAGAGCAACTTCGACCTGGCCGAGGATGCCAAACTGCAGCTGAGCA
AGGACACCTACGACGACGACCTGGACAACCTGCTGGCCCAGATCGGCGACCAGTACGCCGACCTGTTTCT
GGCCGCCAAGAACCTGTCCGACGCCATCCTGCTGAGCGACATCCTGAGAGTGAACACCGAGATCACCAAG
GCCCCCCTGAGCGCCTCTATGATCAAGAGATACGACGAGCACCACCAGGACCTGACCCTGCTGAAAGCTC
TCGTGCGGCAGCAGCTGCCTGAGAAGTACAAAGAGATTTTCTTCGACCAGAGCAAGAACGGCTACGCCGG
CTACATTGACGGCGGAGCCAGCCAGGAAGAGTTCTACAAGTTCATCAAGCCCATCCTGGAAAAGATGGAC
GGCACCGAGGAACTGCTCGTGAAGCTGAACAGAGAGGACCTGCTGCGGAAGCAGCGGACCTTCGACAACG
GCAGCATCCCCCACCAGATCCACCTGGGAGAGCTGCACGCCATTCTGCGGCGGCAGGAAGATTTTTACCC
ATTCCTGAAGGACAACCGGGAAAAGATCGAGAAGATCCTGACCTTCCGCATCCCCTACTACGTGGGCCCT
CTGGCCAGGGGAAACAGCAGATTCGCCTGGATGACCAGAAAGAGCGAGGAAACCATCACCCCCTGGAACT
TCGAGGAAGTGGTGGACAAGGGCGCTTCCGCCCAGAGCTTCATCGAGCGGATGACCAACTTCGATAAGAA
CCTGCCCAACGAGAAGGTGCTGCCCAAGCACAGCCTGCTGTACGAGTACTTCACCGTGTATAACGAGCTG
ACCAAAGTGAAATACGTGACCGAGGGAATGAGAAAGCCCGCCTTCCTGAGCGGCGAGCAGAAAAAGGCCA
TCGTGGACCTGCTGTTCAAGACCAACCGGAAAGTGACCGTGAAGCAGCTGAAAGAGGACTACTTCAAGAA
AATCGAGTGCTTCGACTCCGTGGAAATCTCCGGCGTGGAAGATCGGTTCAACGCCTCCCTGGGCACATAC
CACGATCTGCTGAAAATTATCAAGGACAAGGACTTCCTGGACAATGAGGAAAACGAGGACATTCTGGAAG
ATATCGTGCTGACCCTGACACTGTTTGAGGACAGAGAGATGATCGAGGAACGGCTGAAAACCTATGCCCA
CCTGTTCGACGACAAAGTGATGAAGCAGCTGAAGCGGCGGAGATACACCGGCTGGGGCAGGCTGAGCCGG
AAGCTGATCAACGGCATCCGGGACAAGCAGTCCGGCAAGACAATCCTGGATTTCCTGAAGTCCGACGGCT
TCGCCAACAGAAACTTCATGCAGCTGATCCACGACGACAGCCTGACCTTTAAAGAGGACATCCAGAAAGC
CCAGGTGTCCGGCCAGGGCGATAGCCTGCACGAGCACATTGCCAATCTGGCCGGCAGCCCCGCCATTAAG
AAGGGCATCCTGCAGACAGTGAAGGTGGTGGACGAGCTCGTGAAAGTGATGGGCCGGCACAAGCCCGAGA
ACATCGTGATCGAAATGGCCAGAGAGAACCAGACCACCCAGAAGGGACAGAAGAACAGCCGCGAGAGAAT
GAAGCGGATCGAAGAGGGCATCAAAGAGCTGGGCAGCCAGATCCTGAAAGAACACCCCGTGGAAAACACC
CAGCTGCAGAACGAGAAGCTGTACCTGTACTACCTGCAGAATGGGCGGGATATGTACGTGGACCAGGAAC
TGGACATCAACCGGCTGTCCGACTACGATGTGGACGCCATCGTGCCTCAGAGCTTTCTGAAGGACGACTC
CATCGACAACAAGGTGCTGACCAGAAGCGACAAGAACCGGGGCAAGAGCGACAACGTGCCCTCCGAAGAG
GTCGTGAAGAAGATGAAGAACTACTGGCGGCAGCTGCTGAACGCCAAGCTGATTACCCAGAGAAAGTTCG
ACAATCTGACCAAGGCCGAGAGAGGCGGCCTGAGCGAACTGGATAAGGCCGGCTTCATCAAGAGACAGCT
GGTGGAAACCCGGCAGATCACAAAGCACGTGGCACAGATCCTGGACTCCCGGATGAACACTAAGTACGAC
GAGAATGACAAGCTGATCCGGGAAGTGAAAGTGATCACCCTGAAGTCCAAGCTGGTGTCCGATTTCCGGA
AGGATTTCCAGTTTTACAAAGTGCGCGAGATCAACAACTACCACCACGCCCACGACGCCTACCTGAACGC
CGTCGTGGGAACCGCCCTGATCAAAAAGTACCCTAAGCTGGAAAGCGAGTTCGTGTACGGCGACTACAAG
GTGTACGACGTGCGGAAGATGATCGCCAAGAGCGAGCAGGAAATCGGCAAGGCTACCGCCAAGTACTTCT
TCTACAGCAACATCATGAACTTTTTCAAGACCGAGATTACCCTGGCCAACGGCGAGATCCGGAAGCGGCC
TCTGATCGAGACAAACGGCGAAACCGGGGAGATCGTGTGGGATAAGGGCCGGGATTTTGCCACCGTGCGG
AAAGTGCTGAGCATGCCCCAAGTGAATATCGTGAAAAAGACCGAGGTGCAGACAGGCGGCTTCAGCAAAG
AGTCTATCCTGCCCAAGAGGAACAGCGATAAGCTGATCGCCAGAAAGAAGGACTGGGACCCTAAGAAGTA
CGGCGGCTTCGACAGCCCCACCGTGGCCTATTCTGTGCTGGTGGTGGCCAAAGTGGAAAAGGGCAAGTCC
AAGAAACTGAAGAGTGTGAAAGAGCTGCTGGGGATCACCATCATGGAAAGAAGCAGCTTCGAGAAGAATC
CCATCGACTTTCTGGAAGCCAAGGGCTACAAAGAAGTGAAAAAGGACCTGATCATCAAGCTGCCTAAGTA
CTCCCTGTTCGAGCTGGAAAACGGCCGGAAGAGAATGCTGGCCTCTGCCGGCGAACTGCAGAAGGGAAAC
GAACTGGCCCTGCCCTCCAAATATGTGAACTTCCTGTACCTGGCCAGCCACTATGAGAAGCTGAAGGGCT
CCCCCGAGGATAATGAGCAGAAACAGCTGTTTGTGGAACAGCACAAGCACTACCTGGACGAGATCATCGA
GCAGATCAGCGAGTTCTCCAAGAGAGTGATCCTGGCCGACGCTAATCTGGACAAAGTGCTGTCCGCCTAC
AACAAGCACCGGGATAAGCCCATCAGAGAGCAGGCCGAGAATATCATCCACCTGTTTACCCTGACCAATC
TGGGAGCCCCTGCCGCCTTCAAGTACTTTGACACCACCATCGACCGGAAGAGGTACACCAGCACCAAAGA
GGTGCTGGACGCCACCCTGATCCACCAGAGCATCACCGGCCTGTACGAGACACGGATCGACCTGTCTCAG
CTGGGAGGCGACAAGCGACCTGCCGCCACAAAGAAGGCTGGACAGGCTAAGAAGAAGAAAGGATCCATTT
TCAAACCAGAAGAACTACGACAGGCACTGATGCCAACTTTGGAGGCACTTTACCGTCAGGATCCAGAATC
CCTTCCCTTTCGTCAACCTGTGGACCCTCAGCTTTTAGGAATCCCTGATTACTTTGATATTGTGAAGAGC
CCCATGGATCTTTCTACCATTAAGAGGAAGTTAGACACTGGACAGTATCAGGAGCCCTGGCAGTATGTCG
ATGATATTTGGCTTATGTTCAATAATGCCTGGTTATATAACCGGAAAACATCACGGGTATACAAATACTG
CTCCAAGCTCTCTGAGGTCTTTGAACAAGAAATTGACCCAGTGATGCAAAGCCTTGGATACTGTTGTGGC
AGAAAGTTGGAGTTCTCTCCACAGACACTGTGTTGCTACGGCAAACAGTTGTGCACAATACCTCGTGATG
CCACTTATTACAGTTACCAGAACAGGTATCATTTCTGTGAGAAGTGTTTCAATGAGATCCAAGGGGAGAG
CGTTTCTTTGGGGGATGACCCTTCCCAGCCTCAAACTACAATAAATAAAGAACAATTTTCCAAGAGAAAA
AATGACACACTGGATCCTGAACTGTTTGTTGAATGTACAGAGTGCGGAAGAAAGATGCATCAGATCTGTG
TCCTTCACCATGAGATCATCTGGCCTGCTGGATTCGTCTGTGATGGCTGTTTAAAGAAAAGTGCACGAAC
TAGGAAAGAAAATAAGTTTTCTGCTAAAAGGTTGCCATCTACCAGACTTGGCACCTTTCTAGAGAATCGT
GTGAATGACTTTCTGAGGCGACAGAATCACCCTGAGTCAGGAGAGGTCACTGTTAGAGTAGTTCATGCTT
CTGACAAAACCGTGGAAGTAAAACCAGGCATGAAAGCAAGGTTTGTGGACAGTGGAGAGATGGCAGAATC
CTTTCCATACCGAACCAAAGCCCTCTTTGCCTTTGAAGAAATTGATGGTGTTGACCTGTGCTTCTTTGGC
ATGCATGTTCAAGAGTATGGCTCTGACTGCCCTCCACCCAACCAGAGGAGAGTATACATATCTTACCTCG
ATAGTGTTCATTTCTTCCGTCCTAAATGCTTGAGGACTGCAGTCTATCATGAAATCCTAATTGGATATTT
AGAATATGTCAAGAAATTAGGTTACACAACAGGGCATATTTGGGCATGTCCACCAAGTGAGGGAGATGAT
TATATCTTCCATTGCCATCCTCCTGACCAGAAGATACCCAAGCCCAAGCGACTGCAGGAATGGTACAAAA
AAATGCTTGACAAGGCTGTATCAGAGCGTATTGTCCATGACTACAAGGATATTTTTAAACAAGCTACTGA
AGATAGATTAACAAGTGCAAAGGAATTGCCTTATTTCGAGGGTGATTTCTGGCCCAATGTTCTGGAAGAA
AGCATTAAGGAACTGGAACAGGAGGAAGAAGAGAGAAAACGAGAGGAAAACACCAGCAATGAAAGCACAG
ATGTGACCAAGGGAGACAGCAAAAATGCTAAAAAGAAGAATAATAAGAAAACCAGCAAAAATAAGAGCAG
CCTGAGTAGGGGCAACAAGAAGAAACCCGGGATGCCCAATGTATCTAACGACCTCTCACAGAAACTATAT
GCCACCATGGAGAAGCATAAAGAGGTCTTCTTTGTGATCCGCCTCATTGCTGGCCCTGCTGCCAACTCCC
TGCCTCCCATTGTTGATCCTGATCCTCTCATCCCCTGCGATCTGATGGATGGTCGGGATGCGTTTCTCAC
GCTGGCAAGGGACAAGCACCTGGAGTTCTCTTCACTCCGAAGAGCCCAGTGGTCCACCATGTGCATGCTG
GTGGAGCTGCACACGCAGAGCCAGGACGGATCCGATTACAAAGACGATGACGATAAGGGATCCGGCGCAA
CAAACTTCTCTCTGCTGAAACAAGCCGGAGATGTCGAAGAGAATCCTGGACCGACCGAGTACAAGCCCAC
GGTGCGCCTCGCCACCCGCGACGACGTCCCCAGGGCCGTACGCACCCTCGCCGCCGCGTTCGCCGACTAC
CCCGCCACGCGCCACACCGTCGATCCGGACCGCCACATCGAGCGGGTCACCGAGCTGCAAGAACTCTTCC
TCACGCGCGTCGGGCTCGACATCGGCAAGGTGTGGGTCGCGGACGACGGCGCCGCGGTGGCGGTCTGGAC
CACGCCGGAGAGCGTCGAAGCGGGGGCGGTGTTCGCCGAGATCGGCCCGCGCATGGCCGAGTTGAGCGGT
TCCCGGCTGGCCGCGCAGCAACAGATGGAAGGCCTCCTGGCGCCGCACCGGCCCAAGGAGCCCGCGTGGT
TCCTGGCCACCGTCGGAGTCTCGCCCGACCACCAGGGCAAGGGTCTGGGCAGCGCCGTCGTGCTCCCCGG
AGTGGAGGCGGCCGAGCGCGCCGGGGTGCCCGCCTTCCTGGAGACCTCCGCGCCCCGCAACCTCCCCTTC
TACGAGCGGCTCGGCTTCACCGTCACCGCCGACGTCGAGGTGCCCGAAGGACCGCGCACCTGGTGCATGA
CCCGCAAGCCCGGTGCCTGAACGCGTTAAGTCGACAATCAACCTCTGGATTACAAAATTTGTGAAAGATT
GACTGGTATTCTTAACTATGTTGCTCCTTTTACGCTATGTGGATACGCTGCTTTAATGCCTTTGTATCAT
GCTATTGCTTCCCGTATGGCTTT
Features (pLannotate 1.2.2; 35 found; start..end, strand, type, name):
    512..531     +  misc_feature   cPPT/CTS (fragment): central polypurine tract and central termination sequence of HIV-1
    533..766     +  LTR            3' LTR (ΔU3): self-inactivating 3' long terminal repeat (LTR) from HIV-1
    798..1022    +  polyA_signal   bGH poly(A) signal: bovine growth hormone polyadenylation signal
   1026..1047    +  promoter       SV40 promoter (fragment): SV40 enhancer and early promoter
   1068..1496    +  rep_origin     f1 ori (sequence partly withheld): f1 bacteriophage origin of replication; arrow indicates direction of (+) strand synthesis
   1510..1839    +  promoter       SV40 promoter: SV40 enhancer and early promoter
   1887..1934    +  promoter       EM7 promoter: synthetic bacterial promoter&nbsp
   1953..2327    +  CDS            BleoR: antibiotic-binding protein; Sh ble from Streptoalloteichus hindustanus; confers resistance to bleomycin, phleomycin, and Zeocin™
   2337..2462    +  CDS            ble (fragment): BLE_KLEPN - Experimental evidence at protein level: Swiss-Prot protein existence level 1. Binding protein with a strong affinity to the bleomycin family of antibiotics. Binds to CL990; an antimitotic-antibiotic compound. From Klebsiella pneumoniae.
   2457..2578    +  polyA_signal   SV40 poly(A) signal: SV40 polyadenylation signal
   2649..2671    -  protein_bind   lac operator (fragment): The lac repressor binds to the lac operator to inhibit transcription in E. coli. This inhibition can be relieved by adding lactose or isopropyl-β-D-thiogalactopyranoside (IPTG). lac repressor encoded by lacI
   2675..2705    -  promoter       lac promoter: promoter for the E. coli lac operon
   2720..2741    -  protein_bind   CAP binding site: CAP binding activates transcription in the presence of cAMP. E. coli catabolite activator protein
   2754..2846    -  CDS            lacI (fragment): lac repressor; lacI; The lac repressor binds to the lac operator to inhibit transcription in E. coli. This inhibition can be relieved by adding lactose or isopropyl-β-D-thiogalactopyranoside (IPTG).
   3029..3617    -  rep_origin     ori: high-copy-number ColE1/pMB1/pBR322/pUC origin of replication
   3788..4648    -  CDS            AmpR: β-lactamase; bla; confers resistance to ampicillin, carbenicillin, and related antibiotics
   4649..4753    -  promoter       AmpR promoter: bla
   4812..4864    -  misc_feature   bom (fragment): basis of mobility region from pBR322
   5019..5398    +  enhancer       CMV enhancer: human cytomegalovirus immediate early enhancer
   5399..5598    +  promoter       CMV promoter: human cytomegalovirus (CMV) immediate early promoter
   5616..5796    +  LTR            5' LTR (truncated): truncated 5' long terminal repeat (LTR) from HIV-1
   5843..5968    +  misc_feature   HIV-1 Ψ: packaging signal of human immunodeficiency virus type 1
   5952..6315    +  CDS            HIV-1 gag (fragment): gag protein from human immunodeficiency virus 1; gag
   6461..6694    +  misc_feature   RRE: The Rev response element (RRE) of HIV-1 allows for Rev-dependent mRNA export from the nucleus to the cytoplasm.
   7071..7171    +  CDS            Rev (fragment): human immunodeficiency virus 1 (HIV-1) Rev protein; rev; enhances nuclear export of unspliced and incompletely spliced viral mRNAs
   7221..7338    +  misc_feature   cPPT/CTS: central polypurine tract and central termination sequence of HIV-1
   7470..7545    +  misc_RNA       gRNA scaffold: guide RNA scaffold for the Streptococcus pyogenes CRISPR/Cas9 system
   7563..7581    +  CDS            small t antigen (fragment): SV40 (simian virus 40) small t antigen
   7607..7818    +  promoter       EF-1α core promoter: core promoter for human elongation factor EF-1α
   8056..10350   +  CDS            KAT2A (fragment): KAT2A_HUMAN - Also known as GCN5 From Homo sapiens (Human).
  10399..12000   +  CDS            dCas9(N): N-terminal portion of catalytically inactive Streptococcus pyogenes dCas9 carrying the D10A mutation (Zetsche et al., 2015)
  12001..14499   +  CDS            Cas9(C): C-terminal portion of Streptococcus pyogenes Cas9 (Zetsche et al., 2015)
  14554..16404   +  CDS            p300 core: catalytic histone acetyltransferase core of the human E1A-associated protein p300 (Delvecchio et al., 2013); EP300
  16500..17097   +  CDS            PuroR (fragment): puromycin N-acetyltransferase; pac from Streptomyces; confers resistance to puromycin
  17113..461     +  misc_feature   WPRE (across the origin): woodchuck hepatitis virus posttranscriptional regulatory element
