[The description below was written by a language model from this plasmid's Addgene catalogue record and pLannotate feature annotations shown in this document.]
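Description:
GCN5 FL-dCas9-p300 core is a third-generation-style, self-inactivating lentiviral and mammalian expression plasmid built on the LentiCRISPR v2 backbone. It is about 17.2 kb and is maintained in E. coli through a high-copy ColE1/pUC-type origin with ampicillin resistance. An f1 origin is also present. The viral portion contains a CMV enhancer/promoter driving a truncated HIV-1 5' LTR, the Ψ packaging signal with a gag fragment, the RRE for Rev-dependent export of the genomic RNA, a cPPT/CTS, a WPRE to enhance transcript expression, and a ΔU3 3' LTR that inactivates the LTR promoter after integration. Outside the LTRs, the backbone carries an SV40/EM7-driven bleomycin/Zeocin resistance cassette.

The payload is a single large open reading frame (insert recorded as 8,565 bp) expressed from the EF-1α core promoter. It consists of full-length human GCN5 (KAT2A) fused to the N-terminus of catalytically dead S. pyogenes Cas9 (D10A, H840A), followed at the C-terminus by the human p300 histone acetyltransferase core (aa 1048–1664) and a Flag tag. A puromycin resistance gene lies immediately downstream of the fusion for selection of transduced mammalian cells; the table does not annotate the element linking it to the fusion. An S. pyogenes gRNA scaffold is annotated upstream of the EF-1α promoter, but no U6 promoter or spacer appears in the feature table, so the record does not show whether a functional guide cassette is present. The construct places two distinct acetyltransferase activities on one programmable DNA-binding protein. According to the associated publication, it was used in a systematic comparison of CRISPR-based transcriptional activators targeted to promoters and enhancers.
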