Addgene plasmid #179554: GCN5 FL-dCas9-p300 core
Purpose: encodes S. pyogenes dCas9 with n-terminal fusion of full length human GCN5 and c-terminal fusion of human p300 core (aa 1048-1664) driven by EF-1alpha promoter
Depositing lab: Isaac Hilton. Depositing organization: Rice University. Publication: Systematic comparison of CRISPR-based transcriptional activators uncovers gene-regulatory features of enhancer-promoter interactions. Wang K, Escobar M, Li J, Mahata B, Goell J, Shah S, Cluck M, Hilton IB. Nucleic Acids Res. 2022 Aug 12;50(14):7842-7855. doi: 10.1093/nar/gkac582. PubMed 35849129.
Backbone
  Vector backbone: LentiCRISPR v2
  Vector type: Mammalian Expression, Lentiviral
  Selectable markers: Puromycin
Growth in bacteria
  Bacterial resistance: Ampicillin, 100 μg/mL
  Growth temperature: 37°C
  Growth strain: NEB Stable
  Copy number: High Copy
Gene/Insert
  Gene/Insert name: S. pyogenes dCas9 with n-terminal fusion of full length human GCN5 and c-terminal fusion of human p300 core (aa 1048-1664)
  Species: H. sapiens (human)
  Insert size (bp): 8565
  Mutation: D10A; H840A in S.pyogenes Cas9
  Entrez Gene: EP300 (a.k.a. KAT3B, MKHK2, RSTS2, p300); KAT2A (a.k.a. GCN5, GCN5L2, PCAF-b, hGCN5)
  Promoter: EF-1alpha
  Tag / fusion protein: Flag Tag (C terminal on insert)
  Cloning method: Gibson Cloning
  Sequencing primers: 5′ ATCCGGTGCCTAGAGAAGGT
Terms and licenses: Academic/Nonprofit Terms; Industry Terms: Not Available to Industry
How to cite: GCN5 FL-dCas9-p300 core was a gift from Isaac Hilton (Addgene plasmid # 179554 ; http://n2t.net/addgene:179554 ; RRID:Addgene_179554)
